>Addgene plasmid #181713 | pAG426-GAL-TAF15 | addgene full sequence | sequence record 436302 | Addgene NGS Result
GACGAAAGGGCCTCGTGATACGCCTATTTTTATAGGTTAATGTCATGATAATAATGGTTTCTTAGTATGA
TCCAATATCAAAGGAAATGATAGCATTGAAGGATGAGACTAATCCAATTGAGGAGTGGCAGCATATAGAA
CAGCTAAAGGGTAGTGCTGAAGGAAGCATACGATACCCCGCATGGAATGGGATAATATCACAGGAGGTAC
TAGACTACCTTTCATCCTACATAAATAGACGCATATAAGTACGCATTTAAGCATAAACACGCACTATGCC
GTTCTTCTCATGTATATATATATACAGGCAACACGCAGATATAGGTGCGACGTGAACAGTGAGCTGTATG
TGCGCAGCTCGCGTTGCATTTTCGGAAGCGCTCGTTTTCGGAAACGCTTTGAAGTTCCTATTCCGAAGTT
CCTATTCTCTAGAAAGTATAGGAACTTCAGAGCGCTTTTGAAAACCAAAAGCGCTCTGAAGACGCACTTT
CAAAAAACCAAAAACGCACCGGACTGTAACGAGCTACTAAAATATTGCGAATACCGCTTCCACAAACATT
GCTCAAAAGTATCTCTTTGCTATATATCTCTGTGCTATATCCCTATATAACCTACCCATCCACCTTTCGC
TCCTTGAACTTGCATCTAAACTCGACCTCTACATTTTTTATGTTTATCTCTAGTATTACTCTTTAGACAA
AAAAATTGTAGTAAGAACTATTCATAGAGTGAATCGAAAACAATACGAAAATGTAAACATTTCCTATACG
TAGTATATAGAGACAAAATAGAAGAAACCGTTCATAATTTTCTGACCAATGAAGAATCATCAACGCTATC
ACTTTCTGTTCACAAAGTATGCGCAATCCACATCGGTATAGAATATAATCGGGGATGCCTTTATCTTGAA
AAAATGCACCCGCAGCTTCGCTAGTAATCAGTAAACGCGGGAAGTGGAGTCAGGCTTTTTTTATGGAAGA
GAAAATAGACACCAAAGTAGCCTTCTTCTAACCTTAACGGACCTACAGTGCAAAAAGTTATCAAGAGACT
GCATTATAGAGCGCACAAAGGAGAAAAAAAGTAATCTAAGATGCTTTGTTAGAAAAATAGCGCTCTCGGG
ATGCATTTTTGTAGAACAAAAAAGAAGTATAGATTCTTTGTTGGTAAAATAGCGCTCTCGCGTTGCATTT
CTGTTCTGTAAAAATGCAGCTCAGATTCTTTGTTTGAAAAATTAGCGCTCTCGCGTTGCATTTTTGTTTT
ACAAAAATGAAGCACAGATTCTTCGTTGGTAAAATAGCGCTTTCGCGTTGCATTTCTGTTCTGTAAAAAT
GCAGCTCAGATTCTTTGTTTGAAAAATTAGCGCTCTCGCGTTGCATTTTTGTTCTACAAAATGAAGCACA
GATGCTTCGTTCAGGTGGCACTTTTCGGGGAAATGTGCGCGGAACCCCTATTTGTTTATTTTTCTAAATA
CATTCAAATATGTATCCGCTCATGAGACAATAACCCTGATAAATGCTTCAATAATATTGAAAAAGGAAGA
GTATGAGTATTCAACATTTCCGTGTCGCCCTTATTCCCTTTTTTGCGGCATTTTGCCTTCCTGTTTTTGC
TCACCCAGAAACGCTGGTGAAAGTAAAAGATGCTGAAGATCAGTTGGGTGCACGAGTGGGTTACATCGAA
CTGGATCTCAACAGCGGTAAGATCCTTGAGAGTTTTCGCCCCGAAGAACGTTTTCCAATGATGAGCACTT
TTAAAGTTCTGCTATGTGGCGCGGTATTATCCCGTATTGACGCCGGGCAAGAGCAACTCGGTCGCCGCAT
ACACTATTCTCAGAATGACTTGGTTGAGTACTCACCAGTCACAGAAAAGCATCTTACGGATGGCATGACA
GTAAGAGAATTATGCAGTGCTGCCATAACCATGAGTGATAACACTGCGGCCAACTTACTTCTGACAACGA
TCGGAGGACCGAAGGAGCTAACCGCTTTTTTGCACAACATGGGGGATCATGTAACTCGCCTTGATCGTTG
GGAACCGGAGCTGAATGAAGCCATACCAAACGACGAGCGTGACACCACGATGCCTGTAGCAATGGCAACA
ACGTTGCGCAAACTATTAACTGGCGAACTACTTACTCTAGCTTCCCGGCAACAATTAATAGACTGGATGG
AGGCGGATAAAGTTGCAGGACCACTTCTGCGCTCGGCCCTTCCGGCTGGCTGGTTTATTGCTGATAAATC
TGGAGCCGGTGAGCGTGGGTCTCGCGGTATCATTGCAGCACTGGGGCCAGATGGTAAGCCCTCCCGTATC
GTAGTTATCTACACGACGGGGAGTCAGGCAACTATGGATGAACGAAATAGACAGATCGCTGAGATAGGTG
CCTCACTGATTAAGCATTGGTAACTGTCAGACCAAGTTTACTCATATATACTTTAGATTGATTTAAAACT
TCATTTTTAATTTAAAAGGATCTAGGTGAAGATCCTTTTTGATAATCTCATGACCAAAATCCCTTAACGT
GAGTTTTCGTTCCACTGAGCGTCAGACCCCGTAGAAAAGATCAAAGGATCTTCTTGAGATCCTTTTTTTC
TGCGCGTAATCTGCTGCTTGCAAACAAAAAAACCACCGCTACCAGCGGTGGTTTGTTTGCCGGATCAAGA
GCTACCAACTCTTTTTCCGAAGGTAACTGGCTTCAGCAGAGCGCAGATACCAAATACTGTTCTTCTAGTG
TAGCCGTAGTTAGGCCACCACTTCAAGAACTCTGTAGCACCGCCTACATACCTCGCTCTGCTAATCCTGT
TACCAGTGGCTGCTGCCAGTGGCGATAAGTCGTGTCTTACCGGGTTGGACTCAAGACGATAGTTACCGGA
TAAGGCGCAGCGGTCGGGCTGAACGGGGGGTTCGTGCACACAGCCCAGCTTGGAGCGAACGACCTACACC
GAACTGAGATACCTACAGCGTGAGCTATGAGAAAGCGCCACGCTTCCCGAAGGGAGAAAGGCGGACAGGT
ATCCGGTAAGCGGCAGGGTCGGAACAGGAGAGCGCACGAGGGAGCTTCCAGGGGGAAACGCCTGGTATCT
TTATAGTCCTGTCGGGTTTCGCCACCTCTGACTTGAGCGTCGATTTTTGTGATGCTCGTCAGGGGGGCGG
AGCCTATGGAAAAACGCCAGCAACGCGGCCTTTTTACGGTTCCTGGCCTTTTGCTGGCCTTTTGCTCACA
TGTTCTTTCCTGCGTTATCCCCTGATTCTGTGGATAACCGTATTACCGCCTTTGAGTGAGCTGATACCGC
TCGCCGCAGCCGAACGACCGAGCGCAGCGAGTCAGTGAGCGAGGAAGCGGAAGAGCGCCCAATACGCAAA
CCGCCTCTCCCCGCGCGTTGGCCGATTCATTAATGCAGCTGGCACGACAGGTTTCCCGACTGGAAAGCGG
GCAGTGAGCGCAACGCAATTAATGTGAGTTAGCTCACTCATTAGGCACCCCAGGCTTTACACTTTATGCT
TCCGGCTCGTATGTTGTGTGGAATTGTGAGCGGATAACAATTTCACACAGGAAACAGCTATGACCATGAT
TACGCCAAGCGCGCAATTAACCCTCACTAAAGGGAACAAAAGCTGGAGCTCTAGTACGGATTAGAAGCCG
CCGAGCGGGTGACAGCCCTCCGAAGGAAGACTCTCCTCCGTGCGTCCTCGTCTTCACCGGTCGCGTTCCT
GAAACGCAGATGTGCCTCGCGCCGCACTGCTCCGAACAATAAAGATTCTACAATACTAGCTTTTATGGTT
ATGAAGAGGAAAAATTGGCAGTAACCTGGCCCCACAAACCTTCAAATGAACGAATCAAATTAACAACCAT
AGGATGATAATGCGATTAGTTTTTTAGCCTTATTTCTGGGGTAATTAATCAGCGAAGCGATGATTTTTGA
TCTATTAACAGATATATAAATGCAAAAACTGCATAACCACTTTAACTAATACTTTCAACATTTTCGGTTT
GTATTACTTCTTATTCAAATGTAATAAAAGTATCAACAAAAAATTGTTAATATACCTCTATACTTTAACG
TCAAGGAGAAAAAACCCCGGATTCTAGAACTAGTGGATCCCCCATCACAAGTTTGTACAAAAAAGCAGGC
TTCGAAGGAGATAACAAA
[1776 nt withheld, positions 4149-5924]
TGAGACCCAGCTTTCTTGTACAAAGTGGTGATGGGCTGCAGGAATTCGATATCAAGCTTATCGATACCGT
CGACCTCGAGTCATGTAATTAGTTATGTCACGCTTACATTCACGCCCTCCCCCCACATCCGCTCTAACCG
AAAAGGAAGGAGTTAGACAACCTGAAGTCTAGGTCCCTATTTATTTTTTTATAGTTATGTTAGTATTAAG
AACGTTATTTATATTTCAAATTTTTCTTTTTTTTCTGTACAGACGCGTGTACGCATGTAACATTATACTG
AAAACCTTGCTTGAGAAGGTTTTGGGACGCTCGAAGGCTTTAATTTGCGGCCGGTACCCAATTCGCCCTA
TAGTGAGTCGTATTACGCGCGCTCACTGGCCGTCGTTTTACAACGTCGTGACTGGGAAAACCCTGGCGTT
ACCCAACTTAATCGCCTTGCAGCACATCCCCCTTTCGCCAGCTGGCGTAATAGCGAAGAGGCCCGCACCG
ATCGCCCTTCCCAACAGTTGCGCAGCCTGAATGGCGAATGG
[124 nt withheld, positions 6456-6579]
C
[91 nt withheld, positions 6581-6671]
A
[49 nt withheld, positions 6673-6721]
CCTTTGACGTTGGAGTCCACGTTCTTT
[37 nt withheld, positions 6749-6785]
ACCCTATCTCGGTCTATTCTTTTGATTTATAAGGGATTTTGCCGATTTCGGCCTATTGGTTAAAAAATGA
GCTGATTTAACAAAAATTTAACGCGAATTTTAACAAAATATTAACGCTTACAATTTCCTGATGCGGTATT
TTCTCCTTACGCATCTGTGCGGTATTTCACACCGCATAGGGTAATAACTGATATAATTAAATTGAAGCTC
TAATTTGTGAGTTTAGTATACATGCATTTACTTATAATACAGTTTTTTAGTTTTGCTGGCCGCATCTTCT
CAAATATGCTTCCCAGCCTGCTTTTCTGTAACGTTCACCCTCTACCTTAGCATCCCTTCCCTTTGCAAAT
AGTCCTCTTCCAACAATAATAATGTCAGATCCTGTAGAGACCACATCATCCACGGTTCTATACTGTTGAC
CCAATGCGTCTCCCTTGTCATCTAAACCCACACCGGGTGTCATAATCAACCAATCGTAACCTTCATCTCT
TCCACCCATGTCTCTTTGAGCAATAAAGCCGATAACAAAATCTTTGTCGCTCTTCGCAATGTCAACAGTA
CCCTTAGTATATTCTCCAGTAGATAGGGAGCCCTTGCATGACAATTCTGCTAACATCAAAAGGCCTCTAG
GTTCCTTTGTTACTTCTTCTGCCGCCTGCTTCAAACCGCTAACAATACCTGGGCCCACCACACCGTGTGC
ATTCGTAATGTCTGCCCATTCTGCTATTCTGTATACACCCGCAGAGTACTGCAATTTGACTGTATTACCA
ATGTCAGCAAATTTTCTGTCTTCGAAGAGTAAAAAATTGTACTTGGCGGATAATGCCTTTAGCGGCTTAA
CTGTGCCCTCCATGGAAAAATCAGTCAAGATATCCACATGTGTTTTTAGTAAACAAATTTTGGGACCTAA
TGCTTCAACTAACTCCAGTAATTCCTTGGTGGTACGAACATCCAATGAAGCACACAAGTTTGTTTGCTTT
TCGTGCATGATATTAAATAGCTTGGCAGCAACAGGACTAGGATGAGTAGCAGCACGTTCCTTATATGTAG
CTTTCGACATGATTTATCTTCGTTTCCTGCAGGTTTTTGTTCTGTGCAGTTGGGTTAAGAATACTGGGCA
ATTTCATGTTTCTTCAACACTACATATGCGTATATATACCAATCTAAGTCTGTGCTCCTTCCTTCGTTCT
TCCTTCTGTTCGGAGATTACCGAATCAAAAAAATTTCAAGGAAACCGAAATCAAAAAAAAGAATAAAAAA
AAAATGATGAATTGAAAAGGTGGTATGGTGCACTCTCAGTACAATCTGCTCTGATGCCGCATAGTTAAGC
CAGCCCCGACACCCGCCAACACCCGCTGACGCGCCCTGACGGGCTTGTCTGCTCCCGGCATCCGCTTACA
GACAAGCTGTGACCGTCTCCGGGAGCTGCATGTGTCAGAGGTTTTCACCGTCATCACCGAAACGCGCGA
Features (pLannotate 1.2.2; 24 found; start..end, strand, type, name):
     69..1411    +  rep_origin     2μ ori: yeast 2μ plasmid origin of replication
   1438..1542    +  promoter       AmpR promoter: bla
   1543..2403    +  CDS            AmpR: β-lactamase; bla; confers resistance to ampicillin, carbenicillin, and related antibiotics
   2574..3162    +  rep_origin     ori: high-copy-number ColE1/pMB1/pBR322/pUC origin of replication
   3345..3437    +  CDS            lacI (fragment): lac repressor; lacI; The lac repressor binds to the lac operator to inhibit transcription in E. coli. This inhibition can be relieved by adding lactose or isopropyl-β-D-thiogalactopyranoside (IPTG).
   3450..3471    +  protein_bind   CAP binding site: CAP binding activates transcription in the presence of cAMP. E. coli catabolite activator protein
   3486..3516    +  promoter       lac promoter: promoter for the E. coli lac operon
   3524..3540    +  protein_bind   lac operator: The lac repressor binds to the lac operator to inhibit transcription in E. coli. This inhibition can be relieved by adding lactose or isopropyl-β-D-thiogalactopyranoside (IPTG). lac repressor encoded by lacI
   3585..3603    +  promoter       T3 promoter: promoter for bacteriophage T3 RNA polymerase
   3627..4068    +  promoter       GAL1 promoter: S. cerevisiae GAL1; inducible promoter, regulated by Gal4
   4083..4103    +  misc_feature   MCS (fragment): pBluescript multiple cloning site
   4107..4131    +  protein_bind   attB1: mutant version of attB; recombination site for the Gateway® BP reaction BP Clonase™
   4149..5924    +  CDS            TAF15 (sequence withheld): RBP56_HUMAN - Also known as RBP56, TAF2N. Experimental evidence at protein level: Swiss-Prot protein existence level 1. RNA and ssDNA-binding protein that may play specific roles during transcription initiation at distinct promoters. Can enter the preinitiation complex together with the RNA polymerase II (Pol II). From Homo sapiens (Human).
   5929..5953    -  protein_bind   attB2: mutant version of attB; recombination site for the Gateway® BP reaction BP Clonase™
   5957..6004    +  misc_feature   MCS (fragment): pBluescript multiple cloning site
   6005..6252    +  terminator     CYC1 terminator: S. cerevisiae CYC1; transcription terminator for CYC1
   6271..6289    -  promoter       T7 promoter: promoter for bacteriophage T7 RNA polymerase
   6297..6452    +  CDS            lacZα (fragment): LacZα fragment of β-galactosidase; lacZ fragment
   6456..6884    +  rep_origin     f1 ori (sequence partly withheld): f1 bacteriophage origin of replication; arrow indicates direction of (+) strand synthesis
   6912..6963    -  misc_feature   bom (fragment): basis of mobility region from pBR322
   7042..7845    -  CDS            URA3: orotidine-5'-phosphate decarboxylase, required for uracil biosynthesis; S. cerevisiae URA3; yeast auxotrophic marker, counterselectable with 5-fluoroorotic acid (5-FOA)
   7846..8061    -  promoter       URA3 promoter: S. cerevisiae URA3
   8069..8118    -  misc_feature   bom (fragment): basis of mobility region from pBR322
   8220..1       -  CDS            rop (fragment) (across the origin): Rop protein, which maintains plasmids at low copy number; rop
