[The description below was written by a language model from this plasmid's Addgene catalogue record and pLannotate feature annotations shown in this document.]
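Description:
pAG426-GAL-TAF15 is a yeast expression plasmid of about 8.3 kb built by Gateway cloning into the pAG426-GAL-ccdB destination backbone, with the ccdB selection cassette replaced by the human TAF15 coding sequence. It is an E. coli–yeast shuttle vector. In bacteria it replicates from a high-copy ColE1/pUC-type origin and is selected with ampicillin through the bla gene. In Saccharomyces cerevisiae it is maintained episomally at high copy by the 2μ origin and selected by uracil prototrophy through URA3 under its own promoter, a marker that can also be counterselected with 5-FOA. The remaining annotated elements are an f1 origin, T3 and T7 promoters, lac promoter/operator elements, and short lacI, lacZα, bom and rop fragments. These are remnants of the pBluescript/pRS-type scaffold and play no part in yeast expression.

The expression cassette places the TAF15 open reading frame, flanked by the attB1 and attB2 sites left by the Gateway recombination, between the S. cerevisiae GAL1 promoter and the CYC1 transcription terminator. GAL1 is regulated by Gal4, so transcription is switched on by galactose, which allows timed and strong induction of the human protein. No epitope tag or fluorescent fusion is annotated, so the protein appears to be expressed untagged. TAF15 is an RNA- and single-stranded DNA-binding protein associated with RNA polymerase II transcription initiation. The record states the purpose only as galactose-inducible expression of TAF15 and does not specify the downstream assays.
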