Addgene plasmid #181713: pAG426-GAL-TAF15
Purpose: Galactose inducible expression of TAF15
Depositing lab: Alejandro Chavez. Depositing organization: Columbia University.
Backbone
  Vector backbone: pAG426-GAL-ccdb
  Vector type: Yeast Expression
Growth in bacteria
  Bacterial resistance: Ampicillin, 100 μg/mL
  Growth temperature: 30°C
  Growth strain: NEB Stable
  Copy number: High Copy
Gene/Insert
  Gene/Insert name: TAF15
  Species: H. sapiens (human)
  Entrez Gene: TAF15 (a.k.a. Npl3, RBP56, TAF2N, TAFII68)
  Cloning method: Gateway Cloning
Terms and licenses: Academic/Nonprofit Terms; Industry Terms: Not Available to Industry
How to cite: pAG426-GAL-TAF15 was a gift from Alejandro Chavez (Addgene plasmid # 181713 ; http://n2t.net/addgene:181713 ; RRID:Addgene_181713)
