>Addgene plasmid #181713 | pAG426-GAL-TAF15 | depositor partial sequence | sequence record 351418 | Insert Sequence
[1776 nt withheld, positions 1-1776]
TGA
